Addgene plasmid #87252: pCM184-ParB2::eGFP
Purpose: Expresses ParB2-EGFP in yeast. Also known as pOR2-GFP
Depositing lab: Kerstin Bystricky. Depositing organization: CNRS, Delegation Midi Pyrenees. Publication: DNA dynamics during early double-strand break processing revealed by non-intrusive imaging of living cells. Saad H, Gallardo F, Dalvai M, Tanguy-le-Gac N, Lane D, Bystricky K. PLoS Genet. 2014 Mar 13;10(3):e1004187. doi: 10.1371/journal.pgen.1004187. eCollection 2014 Mar. PGENETICS-D-13-01770 PubMed 24625580.
Backbone
  Vector backbone: pCM184
  Vector type: Yeast Expression
  Selectable markers: TRP1
Growth in bacteria
  Bacterial resistance: Ampicillin, 100 μg/mL
  Growth temperature: 37°C
  Growth strain: DH5alpha
  Copy number: Unknown
Gene/Insert
  Gene/Insert name: ParB2
  Species: Burkholderia cenocepacia
  Promoter: pBAD/tetO
  Tag / fusion protein: EGFP (C terminal on backbone)
  Cloning method: Unknown
  Sequencing primers: 5′ ARA_promoter-F; 3′ CYC1
Terms and licenses: Academic/Nonprofit Terms; Industry Terms: Not Available to Industry
How to cite: pCM184-ParB2::eGFP was a gift from Kerstin Bystricky (Addgene plasmid # 87252 ; http://n2t.net/addgene:87252 ; RRID:Addgene_87252)
