[The description below was written by a language model from this plasmid's Addgene catalogue record and pLannotate feature annotations shown in this document.]
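Description:
pCM184-ParB2::eGFP (also known as pOR2-GFP) is a yeast expression plasmid built on the pCM184 backbone, a centromeric Tet-Off shuttle vector. In Saccharomyces cerevisiae it is maintained through a CEN4/ARS1 element, which normally gives low, stable copy number, and it is selected by TRP1 complementation. The feature table annotates the TRP1 promoter but not the coding sequence itself. In E. coli it replicates from a high-copy ColE1/pUC-type origin and is selected with ampicillin through the β-lactamase gene. Small lac promoter/operator, lacZα, lacI and bom fragments are remnants of the cloning backbone.

The payload is ParB2 from Burkholderia cenocepacia, fused at its C terminus to EGFP and followed by the CYC1 terminator. ParB2 is not annotated as a feature; it presumably lies in the unannotated interval between the promoter region and EGFP. Expression is driven by a tetracycline response element carrying seven tetO copies. A short araBAD promoter fragment lies downstream of it, consistent with the catalogue's "pBAD/tetO" promoter entry and probably carried over with the insert. The plasmid also encodes the tTA transactivator (TetR fused to the VP16 activation domain) in the opposite orientation under CMV enhancer/promoter sequences. tTA binds the tetO array and activates transcription only in the absence of tetracycline or doxycycline, so fusion protein levels can be turned down with the drug. An ADH1 terminator lies between the two units.

ParB proteins are bacterial partition factors that bind specific centromere-like DNA sites. The associated publication title indicates that this fluorescent fusion serves as a non-intrusive label for imaging DNA loci in living yeast cells, there applied to DNA dynamics during early double-strand break processing. The corresponding binding site is not part of this plasmid's record.
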