Features (pLannotate 1.2.2; 20 found; start..end, strand, type, name):
     28..1035    -  CDS            tTA: tetracycline-controlled transactivator, comprising a fusion of the tetracycline repressor TetR with the C-terminal activation domain of herpes simplex virus VP16 In the Tet-Off® system, tTA binds to the Tet-responsive element and stimulates transcription only in the absence of tetracycline or doxycycline.
   1141..1344    -  promoter       CMV promoter: human cytomegalovirus (CMV) immediate early promoter
   1345..1724    -  enhancer       CMV enhancer: human cytomegalovirus immediate early enhancer
   1836..2023    +  terminator     ADH1 terminator: S. cerevisiae ADH1; transcription terminator for the S. cerevisiae alcohol dehydrogenase 1 (ADH1) gene
   2081..2351    +  protein_bind   tetracycline response element: contains seven copies of the tetracycline operator tetO tetracycline repressor TetR
   2536..2582    +  promoter       araBAD promoter (fragment): araBAD; promoter of the L-arabinose operon of E. coli; the araC regulatory gene is transcribed in the opposite direction (Guzman et al., 1995)
   3646..4362    +  CDS            EGFP: EGFP is a basic (constitutively fluorescent) green fluorescent protein published in 1996, derived from Aequorea victoria. It is reported to be a rapidly-maturing weak dimer with moderate acid sensitivity.
   4397..4644    +  terminator     CYC1 terminator: S. cerevisiae CYC1; transcription terminator for CYC1
   4691..4707    -  protein_bind   lac operator: The lac repressor binds to the lac operator to inhibit transcription in E. coli. This inhibition can be relieved by adding lactose or isopropyl-β-D-thiogalactopyranoside (IPTG). lac repressor encoded by lacI
   4715..4745    -  promoter       lac promoter: promoter for the E. coli lac operon
   4760..4781    -  protein_bind   CAP binding site: CAP binding activates transcription in the presence of cAMP. E. coli catabolite activator protein
   4794..4886    -  CDS            lacI (fragment): lac repressor; lacI; The lac repressor binds to the lac operator to inhibit transcription in E. coli. This inhibition can be relieved by adding lactose or isopropyl-β-D-thiogalactopyranoside (IPTG).
   5069..5657    -  rep_origin     ori: high-copy-number ColE1/pMB1/pBR322/pUC origin of replication
   5828..6688    -  CDS            AmpR: β-lactamase; bla; confers resistance to ampicillin, carbenicillin, and related antibiotics
   6689..6793    -  promoter       AmpR promoter: bla
   6899..7000    +  promoter       TRP1 promoter: S. cerevisiae TRP1
   7514..8676    +  misc_feature   CEN/ARS: S. cerevisiae CEN4 centromere fused to the autonomously replicating sequence ARS1/ARS416
   9124..9234    -  CDS            RMD1 (fragment): RMD1_YEAST - Experimental evidence at protein level: Swiss-Prot protein existence level 1. Required for sporulation where it is believed to have a role in meiotic nuclear division. From Saccharomyces cerevisiae (strain ATCC 204508 / S288c) (Baker's yeast).
   9239..9290    +  misc_feature   bom (fragment): basis of mobility region from pBR322
   9296..4       -  CDS            lacZα (fragment) (across the origin): LacZα fragment of β-galactosidase; lacZ fragment
>Addgene plasmid #87252 | pCM184-ParB2::eGFP | addgene full sequence | sequence record 192207 | Addgene NGS Result
GAATTCTTATTACGATCCTCGCGCCCCCTACCCACCGTACTCGTCAATTCCAAGGGCATCGGTAAACATC
TGCTCAAACTCGAAGTCGGCCATATCCAGAGCGCCGTAGGGGGCGGAGTCGTGGGGGGTAAATCCCGGAC
CCGGGGAATCCCCGTCCCCCAACATGTCCAGATCGAAATCGTCTAGCGCGTCGGCATGCGCCATCGCCAC
GTCCTCGCCGTCTAAGTGGAGCTCGTCCCCCAGGCTGACATCGGTCGGGGGGGCCGTCGACAGTCTGCGC
GTGTGTCCCGCGGGGAGAAAGGACAGGCGCGGAGCCGCCAGCCCCGCCTCTTCGGGGGCGTCGTCGTCCG
GGAGATCGAGCAGGCCCTCGATGGTAGACCCGTAATTGTTTTTCGTACGCGCGCGGCTGTACGCGGACCC
ACTTTCACATTTAAGTTGTTTTTCTAATCCGCATATGATCAATTCAAGGCCGAATAAGAAGGCTGGCTCT
GCACCTTGGTGATCAAATAATTCGATAGCTTGTCGTAATAATGGCGGCATACTATCAGTAGTAGGTGTTT
CCCTTTCTTCTTTAGCGACTTGATGCTCTTGATCTTCCAATACGCAACCTAAAGTAAAATGCCCCACAGC
GCTGAGTGCATATAATGCATTCTCTAGTGAAAAACCTTGTTGGCATAAAAAGGCTAATTGATTTTCGAGA
GTTTCATACTGTTTTTCTGTAGGCCGTGTACCTAAATGTACTTTTGCTCCATCGCGATGACTTAGTAAAG
CACATCTAAAACTTTTAGCGTTATTACGTAAAAAATCTTGCCAGCTTTCCCCTTCTAAAGGGCAAAAGTG
AGTATGGTGCCTATCTAACATCTCAATGGCTAAGGCGTCGAGCAAAGCCCGCTTATTTTTTACATGCCAA
TACAATGTAGGCTGCTCTACACCTAGCTTCTGGGCGAGTTTACGGGTTGTTAAACCTTCGATTCCGACCT
CATTAAGCAGCTCTAATGCGCTGTTAATCACTTTACTTTTATCTAATCTAGACATATGAATTAATTCGGG
GCCGCGGAGGCTGGATCGGTCCCGGTGTCTTCTATGGAGGTCAAAACAGCGTGGATGGCGTCTCCAGGCG
ATCTGACGGTTCACTAAACGAGCTCTGCTTATATAGACCTCCCACCGTACACGCCTACCGCCCATTTGCG
TCAATGGGGCGGAGTTGTTACGACATTTTGGAAAGTCCCGTTGATTTTGGTGCCAAAACAAACTCCCATT
GACGTCAATGGGGTGGAGACTTGGAAATCCCCGTGAGTCAAACCGCTATCCACGCCCATTGATGTACTGC
CAAAACCGCATCACCATGGTAATAGCGATGACTAATACGTAGATGTACTGCCAAGTAGGAAAGTCCCATA
AGGTCATGTACTGGGCATAATGCCAGGCGGGCCATTTACCGTCATTGACGTCAATAGGGGGCGTACTTGG
CATATGATACACTTGATGTACTGCCAAGTGGGCAGTTTACCGTAAATACTCCACCCATTGACGTCAATGG
AAAGTCCCTATTGGCGTTACTATGGGAACATACGTCATTATTGACGTCAATGGGCGGGGGTCGTTGGGCG
GTCAGCCAGGCGGGCCATTTACCGTAAGTTATGTAACGCGGAACTCCATATATGGGCTATGAACTAATGA
CCCCGTAATTGATTACTATTAATAACTAGTCAATAATCAATGTCAACATGGCGGTAATGTTGGACATGAG
CCAATATAAATGTACATATTATGATATGGATACAACGTATGCAATGGGCCAAGCTCCTCGAGTAATTCGC
GCCACTTCTAAATAAGCGAATTTCTTATGATTTATGATTTTTATTATTAAATAAGTTATAAAAAAAATAA
GTGTATACAAATTTTAAAGTGACTCTTAGGTTTTAAAACGAAAATTCTTATTCTTGAGTAACTCTTTCCT
GTAGGTCAGGTTGCTTTCTCAGGTATAGTATGAGGTCGCTCTTATTGACCACACCTCTACCGGCAGATCC
GCTAGGGATAACAGGGTAATATAGATCAATTCCTCGATCGAGTTTACCACTCCCTATCAGTGATAGAGAA
AAGTGAAAGTCGAGTTTACCACTCCCTATCAGTGATAGAGAAAAGTGAAAGTCGAGTTTACCACTCCCTA
TCAGTGATAGAGAAAAGTGAAAGTCGAGTTTACCACTCCCTATCAGTGATAGAGAAAAGTGAAAGTCGAG
TTTACCACTCCCTATCAGTGATAGAGAAAAGTGAAAGTCGAGTTTACCACTCCCTATCAGTGATAGAGAA
AAGTGAAAGTCGAGTTTACCACTCCCTATCAGTGATAGAGAAAAGTGAAAGTCGAGCTCGGTACCCTATG
GCATGCATGTGCTCTGTATGTATATAAAACTCTTGTTTTCTTCTTTTCTCTAAATATTCTTTCCTTATAC
ATTAGGTCCTTTGTAGCATAAATTACTATACTTCTATAGACACGCAAACACAAATACACACACTAAATTA
CCGGATCAATTCGGGGGATCCTACCTGACGCTTTTTATCGCAACTCTCTACTGTTTCTCCATACCCGTTT
TTTTGGGCTAGCAGGGAATTCGAATGGCAAAGGACACATCTAAGGACAAAAAACCCACGGGCAACTTGCA
CTTAGCAGCTGGCTTGTTAAGGGGTTTAGCACAGGAAAATGCAGCTTTGGAAACCAGGCTTCCTGAGCCA
ACCGCAGCGCCGGCAGCGGTCGTTGAGGCAACTCCAGCCAGTGCGCCAGCTGCGGCGACCCCGGCAGGAA
CGGCAGACCTTGGTGCTCCTCAAAAGGTACTTGTTAAGGATTGTATACCAAACCCATTCAATCCGAGGGT
ATTTTATAGCGAATCCAGTCTACATGAACTAGCACTAACTTTAAAAAGAGAAGGTCAAATTGAACCAATC
AAGGTTACTCGTTTGCCAGAGTTTCCAGGTAAGTTAGTCGTCATTGATGGACAAAGAAGACTGAGAGCCA
CTTCTATCAATGGGGACGAAACAATAAATGCAACCTTTAGAACAGATCATACCCCAGAACAACTTTACAC
TATCGCATATAGGGCTAATCATGATCATGAAAGACAAACCATATTTGATGACGCTGTTGCTTGGAAGAGA
TTACTGGATGAAAAAGTCTTCTCCGATCAGAATACTTTGGCTGAGAAGATTGGTAAAGACAAAGCTTCCA
TAAGTAAAACTTTATCTTTGAATGCATTACCTAATACACTTTTAGAAAGAATGGCATCTGCAAATGATGT
CGTAGGTCTGCAAGCTGCATATTTTCTGAAGTTGATTTATGAAAGGTTGGGAGAGCCGACAGCGGATAGA
CTATTGACTGCAGTGATTGATAGAAAAAAAAGTGTTAGAGATCTGGAAAATTTTTTAAGGGCTCAAAGCG
ATGGTACGAAAAAGGCTGGTAGAACCAGATATAGTGTTAGACACGATTTTGCTTTGGAAAGTAGAGCTAT
CGGTCAACTTAAGACTTACCCAGACGGTAGATTAGATTTACAATTAAAAGGTGTAGATGCCAGTCACCAG
GAGGCGTTGGCCGATAAGTTAAAGACCGTGATCGATGCATACGTCGCAGATTTAGCAACAGCTACAAGTA
AGCATATGGTTTCTAAGGGTGAAGAGTTATTTACTGGTGTTGTTCCAATCTTAGTTGAATTGGACGGCGA
TGTGAACGGGCACAAGTTCTCAGTATCCGGTGAAGGAGAGGGTGATGCGACCTATGGAAAATTGACCCTG
AAATTTATTTGTACTACCGGTAAACTTCCTGTCCCTTGGCCAACATTAGTCACCACATTAACTTACGGCG
TACAATGCTTCTCTAGATACCCAGACCACATGAAGCAACATGATTTTTTTAAGTCAGCTATGCCAGAGGG
TTACGTGCAGGAGCGTACTATATTCTTTAAAGATGACGGTAACTATAAGACTAGAGCGGAAGTTAAATTT
GAGGGCGACACGCTAGTTAACAGAATCGAGCTTAAAGGGATTGACTTCAAGGAAGATGGCAACATTTTGG
GACATAAGTTAGAGTACAATTACAATAGTCATAACGTATATATAATGGCTGATAAACAGAAGAATGGTAT
TAAAGTTAACTTCAAGATCCGTCACAACATCGAAGATGGGTCTGTCCAGTTGGCTGATCATTACCAGCAG
AACACTCCAATTGGTGATGGCCCTGTGTTACTTCCTGATAATCACTACTTAAGTACCCAGTCTGCCTTGT
CAAAAGACCCGAATGAGAAAAGAGATCACATGGTCCTTTTGGAATTTGTCACTGCAGCTGGTATTACATT
GGGTATGGACGAGCTGTACAAGTAAGCGGCCGCTAGGGCCCTGCAGGAGGGCCGCATCATGTAATTAGTT
ATGTCACGCTTACATTCACGCCCTCCCCCCACATCCGCTCTAACCGAAAAGGAAGGAGTTAGACAACCTG
AAGTCTAGGTCCCTATTTATTTTTTTATAGTTATGTTAGTATTAAGAACGTTATTTATATTTCAAATTTT
TCTTTTTTTTCTGTACAGACGCGTGTACGCATGTAACATTATACTGAAAACCTTGCTTGAGAAGGTTTTG
GGACGCTCGAAGGCTTTAATTTGCGGCCAAGCTTGGCGTAATCATGGTCATAGCTGTTTCCTGTGTGAAA
TTGTTATCCGCTCACAATTCCACACAACATACGAGCCGGAAGCATAAAGTGTAAAGCCTGGGGTGCCTAA
TGAGTGAGCTAACTCACATTAATTGCGTTGCGCTCACTGCCCGCTTTCCAGTCGGGAAACCTGTCGTGCC
AGCTGCATTAATGAATCGGCCAACGCGCGGGGAGAGGCGGTTTGCGTATTGGGCGCTCTTCCGCTTCCTC
GCTCACTGACTCGCTGCGCTCGGTCGTTCGGCTGCGGCGAGCGGTATCAGCTCACTCAAAGGCGGTAATA
CGGTTATCCACAGAATCAGGGGATAACGCAGGAAAGAACATGTGAGCAAAAGGCCAGCAAAAGGCCAGGA
ACCGTAAAAAGGCCGCGTTGCTGGCGTTTTTCCATAGGCTCCGCCCCCCTGACGAGCATCACAAAAATCG
ACGCTCAAGTCAGAGGTGGCGAAACCCGACAGGACTATAAAGATACCAGGCGTTTCCCCCTGGAAGCTCC
CTCGTGCGCTCTCCTGTTCCGACCCTGCCGCTTACCGGATACCTGTCCGCCTTTCTCCCTTCGGGAAGCG
TGGCGCTTTCTCATAGCTCACGCTGTAGGTATCTCAGTTCGGTGTAGGTCGTTCGCTCCAAGCTGGGCTG
TGTGCACGAACCCCCCGTTCAGCCCGACCGCTGCGCCTTATCCGGTAACTATCGTCTTGAGTCCAACCCG
GTAAGACACGACTTATCGCCACTGGCAGCAGCCACTGGTAACAGGATTAGCAGAGCGAGGTATGTAGGCG
GTGCTACAGAGTTCTTGAAGTGGTGGCCTAACTACGGCTACACTAGAAGAACAGTATTTGGTATCTGCGC
TCTGCTGAAGCCAGTTACCTTCGGAAAAAGAGTTGGTAGCTCTTGATCCGGCAAACAAACCACCGCTGGT
AGCGGTGGTTTTTTTGTTTGCAAGCAGCAGATTACGCGCAGAAAAAAAGGATCTCAAGAAGATCCTTTGA
TCTTTTCTACGGGGTCTGACGCTCAGTGGAACGAAAACTCACGTTAAGGGATTTTGGTCATGAGATTATC
AAAAAGGATCTTCACCTAGATCCTTTTAAATTAAAAATGAAGTTTTAAATCAATCTAAAGTATATATGAG
TAAACTTGGTCTGACAGTTACCAATGCTTAATCAGTGAGGCACCTATCTCAGCGATCTGTCTATTTCGTT
CATCCATAGTTGCCTGACTCCCCGTCGTGTAGATAACTACGATACGGGAGGGCTTACCATCTGGCCCCAG
TGCTGCAATGATACCGCGAGACCCACGCTCACCGGCTCCAGATTTATCAGCAATAAACCAGCCAGCCGGA
AGGGCCGAGCGCAGAAGTGGTCCTGCAACTTTATCCGCCTCCATCCAGTCTATTAATTGTTGCCGGGAAG
CTAGAGTAAGTAGTTCGCCAGTTAATAGTTTGCGCAACGTTGTTGCCATTGCTACAGGCATCGTGGTGTC
ACGCTCGTCGTTTGGTATGGCTTCATTCAGCTCCGGTTCCCAACGATCAAGGCGAGTTACATGATCCCCC
ATGTTGTGCAAAAAAGCGGTTAGCTCCTTCGGTCCTCCGATCGTTGTCAGAAGTAAGTTGGCCGCAGTGT
TATCACTCATGGTTATGGCAGCACTGCATAATTCTCTTACTGTCATGCCATCCGTAAGATGCTTTTCTGT
GACTGGTGAGTACTCAACCAAGTCATTCTGAGAATAGTGTATGCGGCGACCGAGTTGCTCTTGCCCGGCG
TCAATACGGGATAATACCGCGCCACATAGCAGAACTTTAAAAGTGCTCATCATTGGAAAACGTTCTTCGG
GGCGAAAACTCTCAAGGATCTTACCGCTGTTGAGATCCAGTTCGATGTAACCCACTCGTGCACCCAACTG
ATCTTCAGCATCTTTTACTTTCACCAGCGTTTCTGGGTGAGCAAAAACAGGAAGGCAAAATGCCGCAAAA
AAGGGAATAAGGGCGACACGGAAATGTTGAATACTCATACTCTTCCTTTTTCAATATTATTGAAGCATTT
ATCAGGGTTATTGTCTCATGAGCGGATACATATTTGAATGTATTTAGAAAAATAAACAAATAGGGGTTCC
GCGCACATTTCCCCGAAAAGTGCCACCTGACGTCTAAGAAACCATTATTATCATGACATTAACCTATAAA
AATAGGCGTATCACGAGGCCCTTTCGTCTTCAAGAATTAATTCGGTCGAAAAAAGAAAAGGAGAGGGCCA
AGAGGGAGGGCATTGGTGACTATTGAGCACGTGAGTATACGTGATTAAGCACACAAAGGCAGCTTGGAGT
ATGTCTGTTATTAATTTCACAGGTAGTTCTGGTCCATTGGTGAAAGTTTGCGGCTTGCAGAGCACAGAGG
CCGCAGAATGTGCACTAGATTCCGATGCTGACTTGCTGGGTATTATATGTGTGCCCAATAGAAAGAGAAC
AATTGACCCGGTTATTGCAAGGAAAATTTCAAGTCTTGTAAAAGCATATAAAAATAGTTCAGGCACTCCG
AAATACTTGGTTGGCGTGTTTCGTAATCAACCTAAGGAGGATGTTTTGGCTCTGGTCAATGATTACGGCA
TTGATATCGTCCAACTGCATGGAGATGAGTCGTGGCAAGAATACCAAGAGTTCCTCGGTTTGCCAGTTAT
TAAAAGACTCGTATTTCCAAAAGACTGCAACATACTACTCAGTGCAGCTTCACAGAAACCTCATTCGTTT
ATTCCCTTGTTTGATTCAGAAGCAGGTGGGACAGGTGAACTTTTGGATTGGAACTCGATTTCTGACTGGG
TTGGAAGGCAAGAGAGCCCCGAGAGCTTACATTTTATGTTAGCTGGTGGACTGACGCCAGAAAATGTTGG
TGATGCGCTTAGATTAAATGGCGTTATTGGTGTTGATGTAAGCGGAGGTGTGGAGACAAATGGTGTAAAA
GACTCTAACAAAATAGCAAATTTCGTCAAAAATGCTAAGAAATAGGTTATTACTGAGTAGTATTTATTTA
AGTATTGTTTGTGCACTTGCCTGCAAGCCTTTTGAAAAGCAAGCATAAAAGATCTAAACATAAAATCTGT
AAAATAACAAGATGTAAAGATAATGCTAAATCATTTGGCTTTTTGATTGATTGTACAGGAAAATATACAT
CGCAGGGGGTTGACTTTTACCATTTCACCGCAATGGAATCAAACTTGTTGAAGAGAATGTTCACAGGCGC
ATACGCTACAATGACCCGATTCTTGCTAGCCTTTTCTCGGTCTTGCAAACAACCGCCGGCAGCTTAGTAT
ATAAATACACATGTACATACCTCTCTCCGTATCCTCGTAATCATTTTCTTGTATTTATCGTCTTTTCGCT
GTAAAAACTTTATCACACTTATCTCAAATACACTTATTAACCGCTTTTACTATTATCTTCTACGCTGACA
GTAATATCAAACAGTGACACATATTAAACACAGTGGTTTCTTTGCATAAACACCATCAGCCTCAAGTCGT
CAAGTAAAGATTTCGTGTTCATGCAGATAGATAACAATCTATATGTTGATAATTAGCGTTGCCTCATCAA
TGCGAGATCCGTTTAACCGGACCCTAGTGCACTTACCCCACGTTCGGTCCACTGTGTGCCGAACATGCTC
CTTCACTATTTTAACATGTGGAATTAATTCTCATGTTTGACAGCTTATCATCGAACTCTAAGAGGTGATA
CTTATTTACTGTAAAACTGTGACGATAAAACCGGAAGGAAGAATAAGAAAACTCGAACTGATCTATAATG
CCTATTTTCTGTAAAGAGTTTAAGCTATGAAAGCCTCGGCATTTTGGCCGCTCCTAGGTAGTGCTTTTTT
TCCAAGGACAAAACAGTTTCTTTTTCTTGAGCAGGTTTTATGTTTCGGTAATCATAAACAATAAATAAAT
TATTTCATTTATGTTTAAAAATAAAAAATAAAAAAGTATTTTAAATTTTTAAAAAAGTTGATTATAAGCA
TGTGACCTTTTGCAAGCAATTAAATTTTGCAATTTGTGATTTAGGCAAAAGTTACTATTTCTGGCTCGTG
TAATATATGTATGCTAATGTGAACTTTTACAAAGTCGATATGGACTTAGTCAAAAGAAATTTTCTTAAAA
ATATATAGCACTAGCCAATTTAGCACTTCTTTATGAGATATATTATAGACTTTATTAAGCCAGATTTGTG
TATTATATGTATTTACCCGGCGAATCATGGACATACATTCTGAAATAGGTAATATTCTCTATGGTGAGAC
AGCATAGATAACCTAGGATACAAGTTAAAAGCTAGTACTGTTTTGCAGTAATTTTTTTCTTTTTTATAAG
AATGTTACCACCTAAATAAGTTATAAAGTCAATAGTTAAGTTTGATATTTGATTGTAAAATACCGTAATA
TATTTGCATGATCAAAAGGCTCAATGTTGACTAGCCAGCATGTCAACCACTATATTGATCACCGATATTA
GGACTTCCACACCAACTAGTAATATGACAATAAATTCAAGATATTCTTCATGAGAATGGCCCAGCGATTA
TGCGGTGTGAAATACCGCACAGATGCGTAAGGAGAAAATACCGCATCAGGCGCCATTCGCCATTCAGGCT
GCGCAACTGTTGGGAAGGGCGATCGGTGCGGGCCTCTTCGCTATTACGCCAGCTGGCGAAAGGGGGATGT
GCTGCAAGGCGATTAAGTTGGGTAACGCCAGGGTTTTCCCAGTCACGACGTTGTAAAACGACGGCCAGT
